Addgene plasmid #240410: pMi[3xP3::mCherry-SV40, Plodia-FibL::mBaojin-P10]
Purpose: For Minos transgenesis in insect, expresses the 3xP3::mCherry eye/glia transgenesis, and the mBaoJin in Posterior Silk Glands (under the control of the Fibroin-L promoter from Plodia interpunctella)
Depositing lab: Arnaud Martin. Depositing organization: George Washington University. Publication: Minos-mediated transgenesis in the pantry moth Plodia interpunctella. Shodja DN, Livraghi L, Martin A. PeerJ. 2025 Nov 12;13:e20249. doi: 10.7717/peerj.20249. eCollection 2025. PubMed 41244207.
Backbone
  Vector backbone: pBluescript, pMi(3xP3-EGFP)
  Backbone size w/o insert (bp): 4018
  Total vector size (bp): 7403
  Modifications to backbone: The pMi[3xP3::mCherry-SV40, Plodia-FibL::mBaojin-P10] plasmid was produced using Gibson Assembly, by replacing the EGFP-SV40 section of pMi(3xP3::EGFP-SV40) with a synthetic (mCherry-SV40, FibL::mBaojin-P10) gene fragment
  Vector type: Insect Expression
Growth in bacteria
  Bacterial resistance: Ampicillin, 100 μg/mL
  Growth temperature: 37°C
  Growth strain: DH5alpha
  Copy number: Unknown
Gene/Insert 1
  Gene/Insert name: 3xP3::mCherry_SV40terminator
  Species: Synthetic
  Insert size (bp): 1217
  Promoter: 3xP3
  Cloning method: Gibson Cloning
  Sequencing primers: 5′ TCGAGGTCGACGGTATC
Gene/Insert 2
  Gene/Insert name: FibL::mBaojin_P10terminator
  Species: Synthetic
  Insert size (bp): 2402
  Entrez Gene: Fib-l
  Promoter: Fibroin-L proximal promoter (Plodia interpunctella)
  Cloning method: Gibson Cloning
  Sequencing primers: 5′ GTGGTTTGTCCAAACTCATC
Terms and licenses: Academic/Nonprofit Terms; Industry Terms: Not Available to Industry
How to cite: pMi[3xP3::mCherry-SV40, Plodia-FibL::mBaojin-P10] was a gift from Arnaud Martin (Addgene plasmid # 240410 ; http://n2t.net/addgene:240410 ; RRID:Addgene_240410)
