[The description below was written by a language model from this plasmid's Addgene catalogue record and pLannotate feature annotations shown in this document.]
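Description:
pMi[3xP3::mCherry-SV40, Plodia-FibL::mBaojin-P10] is a 7.4 kb Minos transposon donor plasmid for insect germline transgenesis, built on a pBluescript-derived pMi(3xP3-EGFP) backbone. In E. coli it is maintained through a high-copy ColE1/pUC origin and selected with ampicillin via the bla gene. The usual pBluescript remnants are also present: an f1 origin, lacZα and lac regulatory fragments, and T7/T3 promoters. It was made by Gibson assembly, replacing the EGFP-SV40 segment of the parent with a synthetic fragment carrying both expression cassettes.

The first cassette is the transgenesis marker. The artificial 3xP3 promoter, consisting of Pax6-type binding sites coupled to a minimal hsp70 core promoter (annotated here as an hsp70 fragment), drives mCherry, followed by the SV40 polyadenylation signal. This gives red fluorescence in eyes and glia for scoring transformed animals. The second cassette places the green fluorescent protein mBaoJin under the proximal Fibroin-L promoter of the pantry moth Plodia interpunctella, directing expression to the posterior silk glands, and ends with a baculoviral P10 terminator.

The automated annotation does not label the FibL promoter, the mBaoJin coding region or the Minos inverted repeats. The span downstream of the SV40 signal is largely unannotated. The short "mCherry" hit there may simply reflect sequence shared among fluorescent proteins. The antisense AcMNPV P74 fragment probably reflects baculoviral sequence adjoining the p10 3′ region rather than a functional gene.

Integration requires Minos transposase supplied separately, since none is annotated on this plasmid. The construct serves both to establish Minos transgenesis in Plodia and to report or test silk-gland-specific promoter activity.
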