Features (pLannotate 1.2.2; 20 found; start..end, strand, type, name):
     17..35      -  promoter       T7 promoter: promoter for bacteriophage T7 RNA polymerase
     38..195     +  CDS            lacZα (fragment): LacZα fragment of β-galactosidase; lacZ fragment
    200..628     +  rep_origin     f1 ori (sequence partly withheld): f1 bacteriophage origin of replication; arrow indicates direction of (+) strand synthesis
    681..785     +  promoter       AmpR promoter: bla
    786..1646    +  CDS            AmpR: β-lactamase; bla; confers resistance to ampicillin, carbenicillin, and related antibiotics
   1817..2405    +  rep_origin     ori: high-copy-number ColE1/pMB1/pBR322/pUC origin of replication
   2588..2680    +  CDS            lacI (fragment): lac repressor; lacI; The lac repressor binds to the lac operator to inhibit transcription in E. coli. This inhibition can be relieved by adding lactose or isopropyl-β-D-thiogalactopyranoside (IPTG).
   2693..2714    +  protein_bind   CAP binding site: CAP binding activates transcription in the presence of cAMP. E. coli catabolite activator protein
   2729..2759    +  promoter       lac promoter: promoter for the E. coli lac operon
   2767..2783    +  protein_bind   lac operator: The lac repressor binds to the lac operator to inhibit transcription in E. coli. This inhibition can be relieved by adding lactose or isopropyl-β-D-thiogalactopyranoside (IPTG). lac repressor encoded by lacI
   2828..2846    +  promoter       T3 promoter: promoter for bacteriophage T3 RNA polymerase
   3318..3366    -  misc_feature   MCS (fragment): pBluescript multiple cloning site
   3460..3582    +  promoter       hsp70 promoter (fragment): Drosophila melanogaster hsp70Bb promoter
   3596..3629    +  misc_feature   MCS (fragment): multiple cloning site
   3637..4344    +  CDS            mCherry: mCherry is a basic (constitutively fluorescent) red fluorescent protein published in 2004, derived from Discosoma sp.. It is reported to be a very rapidly-maturing monomer with low acid sensitivity.
   4368..4451    +  CDS            large T antigen (fragment): large T antigen from SV40 (simian virus 40)
   4474..4595    +  polyA_signal   SV40 poly(A) signal: SV40 polyadenylation signal
   6296..6319    +  CDS            mCherry (fragment): monomeric derivative of DsRed fluorescent protein (Shaner et al., 2004) mammalian codon-optimized
   6340..6990    -  CDS            P74 (fragment): PIF0_NPVAC - Experimental evidence at protein level: Swiss-Prot protein existence level 1. Plays an essential role for oral infectivity of occlusion- derived virus (ODV) and functions also in host midgut attachment and fusion by binding to a specific host receptor. From Autographa californica nuclear polyhedrosis virus (AcMNPV).
   6999..7033    -  misc_feature   MCS (fragment): pBluescript multiple cloning site
>Addgene plasmid #240410 | pMi[3xP3::mCherry-SV40, Plodia-FibL::mBaojin-P10] | addgene full sequence | sequence record 483538 | Addgene NGS Result
GCGAGCTCCAATTCGCCCTATAGTGAGTCGTATTACAATTCACTGGCCGTCGTTTTACAACGTCGTGACT
GGGAAAACCCTGGCGTTACCCAACTTAATCGCCTTGCAGCACATCCCCCTTTCGCCAGCTGGCGTAATAG
CGAAGAGGCCCGCACCGATCGCCCTTCCCAACAGTTGCGCAGCCTGAATGGCGAATGGG
[124 nt withheld, positions 200-323]
C
[91 nt withheld, positions 325-415]
A
[49 nt withheld, positions 417-465]
CCTTTGACGTTGGAGTCCACGTTCTTT
[37 nt withheld, positions 493-529]
ACCCTATCTCGGTCTATTCTTTTGATTTATAAGGGATTTTGCCGATTTCGGCCTATTGGTTAAAAAATGA
GCTGATTTAACAAAAATTTAACGCGAATTTTAACAAAATATTAACGCTTACAATTTAGGTGGCACTTTTC
GGGGAAATGTGCGCGGAACCCCTATTTGTTTATTTTTCTAAATACATTCAAATATGTATCCGCTCATGAG
ACAATAACCCTGATAAATGCTTCAATAATATTGAAAAAGGAAGAGTATGAGTATTCAACATTTCCGTGTC
GCCCTTATTCCCTTTTTTGCGGCATTTTGCCTTCCTGTTTTTGCTCACCCAGAAACGCTGGTGAAAGTAA
AAGATGCTGAAGATCAGTTGGGTGCACGAGTGGGTTACATCGAACTGGATCTCAACAGCGGTAAGATCCT
TGAGAGTTTTCGCCCCGAAGAACGTTTTCCAATGATGAGCACTTTTAAAGTTCTGCTATGTGGCGCGGTA
TTATCCCGTATTGACGCCGGGCAAGAGCAACTCGGTCGCCGCATACACTATTCTCAGAATGACTTGGTTG
AGTACTCACCAGTCACAGAAAAGCATCTTACGGATGGCATGACAGTAAGAGAATTATGCAGTGCTGCCAT
AACCATGAGTGATAACACTGCGGCCAACTTACTTCTGACAACGATCGGAGGACCGAAGGAGCTAACCGCT
TTTTTGCACAACATGGGGGATCATGTAACTCGCCTTGATCGTTGGGAACCGGAGCTGAATGAAGCCATAC
CAAACGACGAGCGTGACACCACGATGCCTGTAGCAATGGCAACAACGTTGCGCAAACTATTAACTGGCGA
ACTACTTACTCTAGCTTCCCGGCAACAATTAATAGACTGGATGGAGGCGGATAAAGTTGCAGGACCACTT
CTGCGCTCGGCCCTTCCGGCTGGCTGGTTTATTGCTGATAAATCTGGAGCCGGTGAGCGTGGGTCTCGCG
GTATCATTGCAGCACTGGGGCCAGATGGTAAGCCCTCCCGTATCGTAGTTATCTACACGACGGGGAGTCA
GGCAACTATGGATGAACGAAATAGACAGATCGCTGAGATAGGTGCCTCACTGATTAAGCATTGGTAACTG
TCAGACCAAGTTTACTCATATATACTTTAGATTGATTTAAAACTTCATTTTTAATTTAAAAGGATCTAGG
TGAAGATCCTTTTTGATAATCTCATGACCAAAATCCCTTAACGTGAGTTTTCGTTCCACTGAGCGTCAGA
CCCCGTAGAAAAGATCAAAGGATCTTCTTGAGATCCTTTTTTTCTGCGCGTAATCTGCTGCTTGCAAACA
AAAAAACCACCGCTACCAGCGGTGGTTTGTTTGCCGGATCAAGAGCTACCAACTCTTTTTCCGAAGGTAA
CTGGCTTCAGCAGAGCGCAGATACCAAATACTGTTCTTCTAGTGTAGCCGTAGTTAGGCCACCACTTCAA
GAACTCTGTAGCACCGCCTACATACCTCGCTCTGCTAATCCTGTTACCAGTGGCTGCTGCCAGTGGCGAT
AAGTCGTGTCTTACCGGGTTGGACTCAAGACGATAGTTACCGGATAAGGCGCAGCGGTCGGGCTGAACGG
GGGGTTCGTGCACACAGCCCAGCTTGGAGCGAACGACCTACACCGAACTGAGATACCTACAGCGTGAGCT
ATGAGAAAGCGCCACGCTTCCCGAAGGGAGAAAGGCGGACAGGTATCCGGTAAGCGGCAGGGTCGGAACA
GGAGAGCGCACGAGGGAGCTTCCAGGGGGAAACGCCTGGTATCTTTATAGTCCTGTCGGGTTTCGCCACC
TCTGACTTGAGCGTCGATTTTTGTGATGCTCGTCAGGGGGGCGGAGCCTATGGAAAAACGCCAGCAACGC
GGCCTTTTTACGGTTCCTGGCCTTTTGCTGGCCTTTTGCTCACATGTTCTTTCCTGCGTTATCCCCTGAT
TCTGTGGATAACCGTATTACCGCCTTTGAGTGAGCTGATACCGCTCGCCGCAGCCGAACGACCGAGCGCA
GCGAGTCAGTGAGCGAGGAAGCGGAAGAGCGCCCAATACGCAAACCGCCTCTCCCCGCGCGTTGGCCGAT
TCATTAATGCAGCTGGCACGACAGGTTTCCCGACTGGAAAGCGGGCAGTGAGCGCAACGCAATTAATGTG
AGTTAGCTCACTCATTAGGCACCCCAGGCTTTACACTTTATGCTTCCGGCTCGTATGTTGTGTGGAATTG
TGAGCGGATAACAATTTCACACAGGAAACAGCTATGACCATGATTACGCCAAGCTCGAAATTAACCCTCA
CTAAAGGGAACAAAAGCTGGTACCAAGTGCTTGAAATGCTAAATGTTTTCAATTTTTCGCCATTAAGACA
AGCCTACACAAATGCTTCTATAAATTATGCCAAGCACGTTAGCAGCTTCTACGAGCCCCAACCACTATTA
ATTCGAACAGCATGTTTTTTTGCAGTGCGCAATGTTTAACACACTATATTATCAATACTACTAAAGATAA
CACATACCAATGCATTTCGTCTCAAAGAGAATTTTATTCTCTTCACGACGAAAAAAAAAGTTTTGCTCTA
TTTCCAACAACAACAAAAATATGAGTAATTTATTCAAACGGTTTGCTTAAGAGATAAGAAAAAAGTGACC
ACTATTAATTCGAACGCGGCGTAAGCTTACCTTAATCTCAAGAAGAGCAAAACAAAAGCAACTAATGTAA
CGGAATCATTATCTAGTTATGATCTGCAAATAATGCTGCAGAGCTGGGGGATCCCCGGCGGGCCCCCCCT
CGAGGTCGACGGTATCGATAAGCTTGATATCGAATTCGAGCTCGCCCGGGGATCTAATTCAATTAGAGAC
TAATTCAATTAGAGCTAATTCAATTAGGATCCAAGCTTATCGATTTCGAACCCTCGACCGCCGGAGTATA
AATAGAGGCGCTTCGTCTACGGAGCGACAATTCAATTCAAACAAGCAAAGTGAACACGTCGCTAAGCGAA
AGCTAAGCAAATAAACAAGCGCAGCTGAACAAGCTAAACAATCGGGGTACCGCTAGAGTCGACGGTACCG
CGGGCCCGGGATCCACCGGTCGCCACCATGGTGAGCAAGGGCGAGGAGGATAACATGGCCATCATCAAGG
AGTTCATGCGCTTCAAGGTGCACATGGAGGGCTCCGTGAACGGCCACGAGTTCGAGATCGAGGGCGAGGG
CGAGGGCCGCCCCTACGAGGGCACCCAGACCGCCAAGCTGAAGGTGACCAAGGGTGGCCCCCTGCCCTTC
GCCTGGGACATCCTGTCCCCTCAGTTCATGTACGGCTCCAAGGCCTACGTGAAGCACCCCGCCGACATCC
CCGACTACTTGAAGCTGTCCTTCCCCGAGGGCTTCAAGTGGGAGCGCGTGATGAACTTCGAGGACGGCGG
CGTGGTGACCGTGACCCAGGACTCCTCCCTGCAGGACGGCGAGTTCATCTACAAGGTGAAGCTGCGCGGC
ACCAACTTCCCCTCCGACGGCCCCGTAATGCAGAAGAAGACCATGGGCTGGGAGGCCTCCTCCGAGCGGA
TGTACCCCGAGGACGGCGCCCTGAAGGGCGAGATCAAGCAGAGGCTGAAGCTGAAGGACGGCGGCCACTA
CGACGCTGAGGTCAAGACCACCTACAAGGCCAAGAAGCCCGTGCAGCTGCCCGGCGCCTACAACGTCAAC
ATCAAGTTGGACATCACCTCCCACAACGAGGACTACACCATCGTGGAACAGTACGAACGCGCCGAGGGCC
GCCACTCCACCGGCGGCATGGACGAGCTGTACAAGTAAAGCGGCCGGCCGCGACTCTAGATCATAATCAG
CCATACCACATTTGTAGAGGTTTTACTTGCTTTAAAAAACCTCCCACACCTCCCCCTGAACCTGAAACAT
AAAATGAATGCAATTGTTGTTGTTAACTTGTTTATTGCAGCTTATAATGGTTACAAATAAAGCAATAGCA
TCACAAATTTCACAAATAAAGCATTTTTTTCACTGCATTCTAGTTGTGGTTTGTCCAAACTCATCAATGT
ATCTTAGCTAGCTATTGAATGCAATAAGATGTCACAATACAATAAAAGCTTGTGTCAAAAATGGTATATT
TATTAAAAAAATTATTCTCTTAAGACTGCTATCCATCATCTAAATATACCTATAAATTAATCCGAGTAAA
ACATCTATACTTATCTAATTTTTATTGAAAATCTTTACGATACAATAGAAGACTGAATTTGACTTTGTCT
TATCCGGCTTTGTTTTGTAATTTAGAGATTTTATGCGATTTCAGCGAAGATACGGGTGTAATTCGCAACA
AAGATGGTAATATATCGTAAAAATGCTTAGCCTTTTATGATTGAGTTGACGGTGCTCGTTCGCCGACTTT
GTATGTTTGGGGAAAAGATAAAGGTAAACAATTACCAGTGTCCACAAGTGATTGACAAGTCTCTCATCCT
CGCGTGTTCTCGATTAAATTTGGTGCTGGACGCCCCGAAGTCCAAAGATCGTGTAAAACAAGGAACATTT
AAATTTTGAAGGTTTGGCCGTGCTGATGTTTAGTTAGTCCGAGTTGCTCTTCTAACCTATTGACGTGTCT
AATTGACGTGTTAGCAAATCCTTCATTTTTAACCTTCAACTTTATTTACTTAACAAATGACGTTGCAAGT
GAAAAATATCTTAATTTCACATTGTACCGAAAACAATTTCCATTAATGCTCGCCTTTGGACAAACATATA
AACAAACGATTCAATTAATCGCTTTGTACAAAATCTAAACTAAAACAATTATATACCTGCATTTATATAA
CAATCATCAATTCACTTTAAACCTTAATGCAACAGTAATAAGATTCGCACTTAAAAATTTATGAAATAAT
GTCGTTTCGTTTTCTTGTTAATCTGGTTATTGTTCATAGGGTGTTATTTGACCAGGTGCAAATTGTTTGA
AGATTATTTATATATATTGTTATATTAGTGTATAAATAGTAGATAAAGACAGACGATTTTGTGTATAATA
TATACCGAATTGGTCGAATTAAGACCAGCAAATAGTAGTATCAAAATGGTCTCAAAGGGAGAGGAGGAAA
ACATGGCTAGTACACCATTTAAATTTCAACTTAAAGGAACCATCAATGGCAAATCGTTTACCGTTGAAGG
CGAAGGTGAAGGGAACTCACATGAAGGTTCTCATAAAGGAAAATATGTTTGTACAAGTGGAAAACTACCG
ATGTCATGGGCAGCACTTGGGACAACCTTTGGTTATGGAATGAAATATTATACCAAATATCCTAGTGGAC
TGAAGAACTGGTTTCGTGAAGTAATGCCCGGAGGCTTTACCTACGATCGTCATATTCAATATAAAGGCGA
TGGGAGTATCCATGCAAAACACCAACACTTTATGAAAAATGGGACTTATCACAACATTGTAGAATTTACC
GGTCAGGATTTTAAAGAAAATAGTCCAGTCTTAACTGGAGATATGAATGTCTCATTACCGAATGAAGTCC
CACAAATACCCAGAGATGATGGAGTAGAATGCCCAGTGACCTTGCTTTATCCTTTATTATCGGATAAATC
AAAATACGTCGAGGCTCACCAATATACAATCTGCAAGCCTCTTCATAATCAACCAGCACCTGATGTCCCA
TATCACTGGATTCGTAAACAATACACACAAAGCAAAGATGATGCCGAGGAACGCGATCATATCTGTCAAT
CAGAGACTCTCGAAGCACACTTAAAGGGCATGGACGAGCTGTATAAGTAGCACGTGATGAATCGTTTTTA
AAATAACAAATCAATTGTTTTATAATATTCGTACGATTCTTTGATTATGTAATAAAATGTGATCATTAGG
AAGATTACGAAAAATATAAAAAATATGAGTTCTGTGTGTATAACAAATGCTGTAAACGCCACAATTGTGT
TTGTTGCAAATAAACCCATGATTATTTGATTAAAATTGTTGTTTTCTTTGTTCATAGACAATAGTGTGTT
TTGCCTAAACGTGTACTGCATAAACTCCATGCGAGTGTATAGCGAGCTAGTGGCTAACGCTTGCCCCACC
AAAGTAGATTCGTCAAAATCCTCAATTTCATCACCCTCCTCCAAGTTTAACATTTGGCCGTCGGAATTAA
CTTCTAAAGATGCCACATAATCTAATAAATGAAATAGAGATTCAAACGTGGCGTCATCGTCCGTTTCGAC
CATTTCCGAAAAGAACTCGGGCATAAACTCTATGATTTCTCTGGACGTGGTGTTGTCGAAACTCTCAAAG
TACGCAGTCAGGAACGTGCGCGACATGTCGTCGGGAAACTCGCGCGGAAACATGTTGTTGTAACCGAACG
GGTCCCATAGCGCCAAAACCAAATCTGCCAGCGTCAATAGAATGAGCACGATGCCGACAATGGAGCTGGC
TTGGATAGCGATTCGAGTTAACAACGGCCGGGATCCACTAGTTCTAGAGCGGCCGCCACCGCGGGACGTT
ACACAATTCTAATATTAATTAAATTATTGTTTTAAGTATGATAGTAAATCACATTACGCCGCGTTCGAAT
TAATAGTGGTCACTTTTTTCTTATCTCTTAAGCAAACCGTTTGAATAAATTACTCATATTTTTGTTGTTG
TTGGAAATAGAGCAAAACTTTTTTTTTCGTCGTGAAGAGAATAAAATTCTCTTTGAGACGAAATGCATTG
GTATGTGTTATCTTTAGTAGTATTGATAATATAGTGTGTTAAACATTGCGCACTGCAAAAAAAACATGCT
GTTCGAATTAATAGTGGTTGGGGCTCGTAGAAAACGAAAAATATCTTAAGCTAGCATAGAGAATGGAGCA
AAACTCAATTTGAT
